Addgene plasmid #121783: KZ601: pMVP (L3-L2) P2A-Zeo + polyA
Purpose: pMVP L3-L2 entry plasmid, contains Zeo-P2A + polyA for 3- or 4-component MultiSite Gateway Pro assembly. Allows expression of C-term Zeo selection marker linked by P2A to gene of interest.
Depositing lab: Christopher Newgard. Depositing organization: Duke University. Publication: Creation of versatile cloning platforms for transgene expression and dCas9-based epigenome editing. Haldeman JM, Conway AE, Arlotto ME, Slentz DH, Muoio DM, Becker TC, Newgard CB. Nucleic Acids Res. 2018 Dec 27. pii: 5264291. doi: 10.1093/nar/gky1286. PubMed 30590691.
Backbone
  Vector backbone: pDONR221 P3-P2
  Backbone manufacturer: Invitrogen
  Backbone size w/o insert (bp): 2555
  Vector type: Synthetic Biology ; pMVP Gateway Entry Plasmid
Growth in bacteria
  Bacterial resistance: Kanamycin, 50 μg/mL
  Growth temperature: 37°C
  Growth strain: DH5alpha
  Copy number: High Copy
Gene/Insert
  Gene/Insert name: P2A-Zeo + polyA
  Species: Synthetic
  Insert size (bp): 708
  Cloning method: Gateway Cloning
  Sequencing primers: 5′ M13F; 3′ M13R
Terms and licenses: Academic/Nonprofit Terms; Industry Terms: Not Available to Industry
How to cite: KZ601: pMVP (L3-L2) P2A-Zeo + polyA was a gift from Christopher Newgard (Addgene plasmid # 121783 ; http://n2t.net/addgene:121783 ; RRID:Addgene_121783)
