[The description below was written by a language model from this plasmid's Addgene catalogue record and pLannotate feature annotations shown in this document.]
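Description:
KZ601: pMVP (L3-L2) P2A-Zeo + polyA is a MultiSite Gateway Pro entry plasmid from the pMVP modular cloning system, built in the Invitrogen pDONR221 P3-P2 backbone. It is propagated in E. coli from a high-copy ColE1/pUC-type origin and selected with kanamycin through an aph(3')-Ia resistance gene. The annotated sequence (about 3.3 kb) also shows typical pDONR features: rrnB T1 and T2 transcription terminators upstream of the cassette, which insulate it from read-through, M13 primer sites used for sequencing, a T7 promoter beyond the attL2 site, and short lacI and lacZα remnants that are not functional parts of the design.

The payload is a synthetic insert of roughly 700 bp flanked by attL3 and attL2 recombination sites. It consists of a P2A self-cleaving peptide sequence followed by the Sh ble gene (BleoR), which confers resistance to Zeocin, and a bovine growth hormone polyadenylation signal. The feature table annotates BleoR, called as a fragment probably because it is fused in frame to the upstream sequence, but does not separately annotate the P2A, which presumably lies between attL3 and the BleoR coding region. The module carries no promoter of its own. In a 3- or 4-component LR reaction it is combined with other entry plasmids supplying a promoter and a gene of interest, plus a destination vector, so that it occupies the final position. The gene of interest and the Zeocin marker are then translated from one transcript and separated by ribosomal skipping at P2A, linking drug selection to transgene expression, with the bGH signal terminating the transcript. Although the catalogue's purpose text writes "Zeo-P2A", the name and feature order indicate that P2A precedes Zeo.
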