Features (pLannotate 1.2.2; 11 found; start..end, strand, type, name):
    121..213     +  CDS            lacI (fragment): lac repressor; lacI; The lac repressor binds to the lac operator to inhibit transcription in E. coli. This inhibition can be relieved by adding lactose or isopropyl-β-D-thiogalactopyranoside (IPTG).
    268..295     -  terminator     rrnB T2 terminator: transcription terminator T2 from the E. coli rrnB gene
    427..470     +  terminator     rrnB T1 terminator: Escherichia coli rrnB; transcription terminator T1 from the E. coli rrnB gene
    517..553     -  CDS            lacZα (fragment): LacZα fragment of β-galactosidase; lacZ fragment
    570..665     +  protein_bind   attL3: mutant version of attL; recombination site for the Gateway® LR reaction LR Clonase™
    743..1115    +  CDS            BleoR (fragment): antibiotic-binding protein; Sh ble from Streptoalloteichus hindustanus; confers resistance to bleomycin, phleomycin, and Zeocin™
   1159..1270    +  polyA_signal   bGH poly(A) signal: bovine growth hormone polyadenylation signal
   1375..1474    -  protein_bind   attL2: mutant version of attL; recombination site for the Gateway® LR reaction LR Clonase™
   1505..1523    -  promoter       T7 promoter: promoter for bacteriophage T7 RNA polymerase
   1657..2466    +  CDS            KanR: aminoglycoside phosphotransferase; aph(3')-Ia; confers resistance to kanamycin in bacteria or G418 (Geneticin®) in eukaryotes
   2613..3201    +  rep_origin     ori: high-copy-number ColE1/pMB1/pBR322/pUC origin of replication
>Addgene plasmid #121783 | KZ601: pMVP (L3-L2) P2A-Zeo + polyA | addgene full sequence | sequence record 237280 | Addgene NGS Result
CTTTCCTGCGTTATCCCCTGATTCTGTGGATAACCGTATTACCGCCTTTGAGTGAGCTGATACCGCTCGC
CGCAGCCGAACGACCGAGCGCAGCGAGTCAGTGAGCGAGGAAGCGGAAGAGCGCCCAATACGCAAACCGC
CTCTCCCCGCGCGTTGGCCGATTCATTAATGCAGCTGGCACGACAGGTTTCCCGACTGGAAAGCGGGCAG
TGAGCGCAACGCAATTAATACGCGTACCGCTAGCCAGGAAGAGTTTGTAGAAACGCAAAAAGGCCATCCG
TCAGGATGGCCTTCTGCTTAGTTTGATGCCTGGCAGTTTATGGCGGGCGTCCTGCCCGCCACCCTCCGGG
CCGTTGCTTCACAACGTTCAAATCCGCTCCCGGCGGATTTGTCCTACTCAGGAGAGCGTTCACCGACAAA
CAACAGATAAAACGAAAGGCCCAGTCTTCCGACTGAGCCTTTCGTTTTATTTGATGCCTGGCAGTTCCCT
ACTCTCGCGTTAACGCTAGCATGGATGTTTTCCCAGTCACGACGTTGTAAAACGACGGCCAGTCTTAAGC
TCGGGCCCCAAATAATGATTTTATTTTGACTGATAGTGACCTGTTCGTTGCAACAAATTGATGAGCAATG
CTTTTTTATAATGCCAACTTTGTATAATAAAGTTGGTGGCGGATCCGGAGCTACTAATTTCTCTCTGTTA
AAGCAGGCAGGAGATGTGGAGGAGAATCCAGGTCCTAAGGGAATGGCCAAGTTGACCAGTGCCGTTCCGG
TGCTCACCGCGCGCGACGTCGCCGGAGCGGTCGAGTTCTGGACCGACCGGCTCGGGTTCTCCCGGGACTT
CGTGGAGGACGACTTCGCCGGTGTGGTCCGGGACGACGTGACCCTGTTCATCAGCGCGGTCCAGGACCAG
GTGGTGCCGGACAACACCCTGGCCTGGGTGTTGGTGCGCGGCCTGGACGAGCTGTACGCCGAGTGGTCGG
AGGTCGTGTCCACGAACTTCCGGGACGCCTCCGGGCCGGCCATGACCGAGATCGGCGAGCAGCCGTGGGG
GCGGGAGTTCGCCCTGCGCGACCCGGCCGGCAACTGCGTGCACTTCGTGGCCGAGGAGCAGGACTAAGAA
TTCTGAAGCTTAGCCTAGAGCTCGCTGATCAGCCTCGACTGTGCCTTCTAGTTGCCAGCCATCTGTTGTT
TGCCCCTCCCCCGTGCCTTCCTTGACCCTGGAAGGTGCCACTCCCACTGTCCTTTCCTAATAAAATGAGG
AAATTGCATCGCATTGTCTGAGTAGGTGTCATTCTATTCTGGGGGGTGGGGTGGGGCAGGACAGCAAGGG
GGAGGATTGGGAAGAGAATAGCAGGCATGCTGGGGAGGTACCTGACCCAGCTTTCTTGTACAAAGTTGGC
ATTATAAGAAAGCATTGCTTATCAATTTGTTGCAACGAACAGGTCACTATCAGTCAAAATAAAATCATTA
TTTGCCATCCAGCTGCAGGGCGGCCGCGATATCCCCTATAGTGAGTCGTATTACATGGTCATAGCTGTTT
CCTGGCAGCTCTGGCCCGTGTCTCAAAATCTCTGATGTTACATTGCACAAGATAAAAATATATCATCATG
AACAATAAAACTGTCTGCTTACATAAACAGTAATACAAGGGGTGTTATGAGCCATATTCAACGGGAAACG
TCGAGGCCGCGATTAAATTCCAACATGGATGCTGATTTATATGGGTATAAATGGGCTCGCGATAATGTCG
GGCAATCAGGTGCGACAATCTATCGCTTGTATGGGAAGCCCGATGCGCCAGAGTTGTTTCTGAAACATGG
CAAAGGTAGCGTTGCCAATGATGTTACAGATGAGATGGTCAGACTAAACTGGCTGACGGAATTTATGCCT
CTTCCGACCATCAAGCATTTTATCCGTACTCCTGATGATGCATGGTTACTCACCACTGCGATCCCCGGAA
AAACAGCATTCCAGGTATTAGAAGAATATCCTGATTCAGGTGAAAATATTGTTGATGCGCTGGCAGTGTT
CCTGCGCCGGTTGCATTCGATTCCTGTTTGTAATTGTCCTTTTAACAGCGATCGCGTATTTCGTCTCGCT
CAGGCGCAATCACGAATGAATAACGGTTTGGTTGATGCGAGTGATTTTGATGACGAGCGTAATGGCTGGC
CTGTTGAACAAGTCTGGAAAGAAATGCATAAACTTTTGCCATTCTCACCGGATTCAGTCGTCACTCATGG
TGATTTCTCACTTGATAACCTTATTTTTGACGAGGGGAAATTAATAGGTTGTATTGATGTTGGACGAGTC
GGAATCGCAGACCGATACCAGGATCTTGCCATCCTATGGAACTGCCTCGGTGAGTTTTCTCCTTCATTAC
AGAAACGGCTTTTTCAAAAATATGGTATTGATAATCCTGATATGAATAAATTGCAGTTTCATTTGATGCT
CGATGAGTTTTTCTAATCAGAATTGGTTAATTGGTTGTAACACTGGCAGAGCATTACGCTGACTTGACGG
GACGGCGCAAGCTCATGACCAAAATCCCTTAACGTGAGTTACGCGTCGTTCCACTGAGCGTCAGACCCCG
TAGAAAAGATCAAAGGATCTTCTTGAGATCCTTTTTTTCTGCGCGTAATCTGCTGCTTGCAAACAAAAAA
ACCACCGCTACCAGCGGTGGTTTGTTTGCCGGATCAAGAGCTACCAACTCTTTTTCCGAAGGTAACTGGC
TTCAGCAGAGCGCAGATACCAAATACTGTTCTTCTAGTGTAGCCGTAGTTAGGCCACCACTTCAAGAACT
CTGTAGCACCGCCTACATACCTCGCTCTGCTAATCCTGTTACCAGTGGCTGCTGCCAGTGGCGATAAGTC
GTGTCTTACCGGGTTGGACTCAAGACGATAGTTACCGGATAAGGCGCAGCGGTCGGGCTGAACGGGGGGT
TCGTGCACACAGCCCAGCTTGGAGCGAACGACCTACACCGAACTGAGATACCTACAGCGTGAGCTATGAG
AAAGCGCCACGCTTCCCGAAGGGAGAAAGGCGGACAGGTATCCGGTAAGCGGCAGGGTCGGAACAGGAGA
GCGCACGAGGGAGCTTCCAGGGGGAAACGCCTGGTATCTTTATAGTCCTGTCGGGTTTCGCCACCTCTGA
CTTGAGCGTCGATTTTTGTGATGCTCGTCAGGGGGGCGGAGCCTATGGAAAAACGCCAGCAACGCGGCCT
TTTTACGGTTCCTGGCCTTTTGCTGGCCTTTTGCTCACATGTT
